Addgene plasmid #164122: pSB207
Purpose: J23101 driving PP7 repeats
Depositing lab: Christopher Voigt. Depositing organization: Massachusetts Institute of Technology. Publication: Single-cell measurement of plasmid copy number and promoter activity. Shao B, Rammohan J, Anderson DA, Alperovich N, Ross D, Voigt CA. Nat Commun. 2021 Mar 5;12(1):1475. doi: 10.1038/s41467-021-21734-y. PubMed 33674569.
Backbone
  Vector backbone: p15A-Kan
  Vector type: Bacterial Expression
Growth in bacteria
  Bacterial resistance: Kanamycin, 50 μg/mL
  Growth temperature: 37°C
  Growth strain: NEB Stable
  Copy number: Low Copy
Gene/Insert
  Gene/Insert name: YFP-PP7
  Species: Synthetic
  Promoter: J23101
  Cloning method: Gibson Cloning
  Sequencing primers: 5′ unknown; 3′ unknown
Terms and licenses: Academic/Nonprofit Terms; Industry Terms: Not Available to Industry
How to cite: pSB207 was a gift from Christopher Voigt (Addgene plasmid # 164122 ; http://n2t.net/addgene:164122 ; RRID:Addgene_164122)
