[The description below was written by a language model from this plasmid's Addgene catalogue record and pLannotate feature annotations shown in this document.]
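Description:
pSB207 is a bacterial expression plasmid built on a p15A-Kan backbone for use in E. coli. It replicates from the p15A origin, which the record lists as low copy and which is compatible with ColE1-type plasmids, and it is selected with kanamycin through the aph(3')-Ia aminoglycoside phosphotransferase gene. The annotated sequence is about 3.4 kb. Besides these functional parts, the feature table picks up short fragments resembling the RSF origin, the pBR322 bom region and a tetracycline resistance gene. These are partial matches, most likely backbone remnants, and do not indicate functional elements.

The payload is a synthetic YFP-PP7 cassette on the reverse strand, driven by the constitutive Anderson-series promoter J23101. The automated annotation labels the promoter as a J23119 fragment, which is expected because the members of this promoter family differ by only a few bases. Downstream of the promoter lies the sTRSV hammerhead ribozyme, a self-cleaving insulator that trims the 5' end of the transcript so that expression is less dependent on promoter context. It is followed by an EYFP coding sequence. The PP7 repeats named in the record are not annotated as such. The three evenly spaced short "MCS fragment" hits downstream of EYFP probably reflect repeated linker sequence within that array, though the table does not confirm this or give the number of repeats.

PP7 stem-loops are bound by PP7 coat protein, so fluorescent coat-protein fusions can be used to visualise the transcripts, while YFP reports protein output. This fits the associated work on single-cell measurement of plasmid copy number and promoter activity.
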