Features (pLannotate 1.2.2; 12 found; start..end, strand, type, name):
     55..73      +  misc_feature   MCS (fragment): pUC18/19 multiple cloning site
    176..194     +  misc_feature   MCS (fragment): pUC18/19 multiple cloning site
    297..315     +  misc_feature   MCS (fragment): pUC18/19 multiple cloning site
    369..1088    -  CDS            EYFP: enhanced YFP mammalian codon-optimized
   1138..1187    -  misc_RNA       sTRSV HHRz: hammerhead ribozyme from the tobacco ringspot virus satellite RNA (Khvorova et al., 2003)
   1194..1225    -  promoter       J23119 promoter (fragment): bacterial promoter (Registry of Standard Biological Parts BBa J23119)
   1401..2216    +  CDS            KanR: aminoglycoside phosphotransferase; aph(3')-Ia; confers resistance to kanamycin in bacteria or G418 (Geneticin®) in eukaryotes
   2305..2850    +  rep_origin     p15A ori: Plasmids containing the medium-copy-number p15A origin of replication can be propagated in E. coli cells that contain a second plasmid with the ColE1 origin.
   2938..2993    +  rep_origin     RSF ori (fragment): Plasmids containing the RSF 1030 origin of replication can be propagated in E. coli cells that contain additional plasmids with compatible origins.
   3092..3118    -  misc_feature   bom (fragment): basis of mobility region from pBR322
   3135..3157    +  rep_origin     RSF ori (fragment): Plasmids containing the RSF 1030 origin of replication can be propagated in E. coli cells that contain additional plasmids with compatible origins.
   3176..3296    -  CDS            TcR (fragment): tetracycline efflux protein; tet; confers resistance to tetracycline
>Addgene plasmid #164122 | pSB207 | addgene full sequence | sequence record 335352 | Addgene NGS Result
GATCTAATGAACCCGGGAATACTGCAGCCAGCGAGCCCATATGCTCTGCTGGTTTCTAGAGTCGACCTGC
AGGGAGCGACGCCATATCGTCTGCTCCTTTCTAGGCAATTAGGTACCTTAGGATCTAATGAACCCGGGAA
TACTGCAGCCAGCGAGCCCATATGCTCTGCTGGTTTCTAGAGTCGACCTGCAGGGAGCGACGCCATATCG
TCTGCTCCTTTCTAGGCAATTAGGTACCTTAGGATCTAATGAACCCGGGAATACTGCAGCCAGCGAGCCC
ATATGCTCTGCTGGTTTCTAGAGTCGACCTGCAGGGAGCGACGCCATATCGTCTGCTCCTTTCTAGGCAA
TTAGGTACCTTAGGATCCTTACTTGTACAGCTCGTCCATGCCGAGAGTGATCCCGGCGGCGGTCACGAAC
TCCAGCAGGACCATGTGATCGCGCTTCTCGTTGGGGTCTTTGCTCAGGGCGGACTGGTAGCTAAGGTAGT
GGTTGTCGGGCAGCAGCACGGGGCCGTCGCCGATTGGGGTGTTCTGCTGGTAGTGGTCGGCGAGCTGCAC
GCTGCCGTCCTCGATGTTGTGGCGGATCTTGAAGTTCACCTTGATGCCGTTCTTCTGCTTGTCGGCCATG
ATATAGACGTTGTGGCTGTTGTAGTTGTACTCCAGCTTGTGCCCCAGGATGTTGCCGTCCTCCTTGAAGT
CGATGCCCTTCAGCTCGATGCGGTTCACCAGGGTGTCGCCCTCGAACTTCACCTCGGCGCGGGTCTTGTA
GTTGCCGTCGTCCTTGAAGAAGATGGTGCGCTCCTGGACGTAGCCTTCGGGCATGGCGGACTTGAAGAAG
TCGTGCAGCTTCATGTGGTCGGGGTAGCGGGCGAAGCATTGCAGGCCGTAGCCGAAGGTGGTCACGAGGG
TGGGCCAGGGCACGGGCAGCTTGCCTGTGGTGCAGATGAACTTCAGGGTCAGCTTGCCGTAGGTGGCATC
GCCCTCGCCCTCGCCGGACACGCTGAACTTGTGGCCGTTTACGTCGCCGTCCAGCTCGACCAGGATGGGC
ACCACCCCGGTGAACAGCTCCTCGCCCTTGCTCACCATCTAGTATTTCCCCTCTTTCTCTAGTATTAAAC
AAAATTATTTGTAGAGGCTGTTTCGTCCTCACGGACTCATCAGACCGGAAAGCACATCCGGTGACAGCTT
CAGGCTAGCATAATACCTAGGACTGAGCTAGCTGTAAAAGTTAGGGACTTATCAAGCGGGAGACCAGAAA
CAAAAAAAGGCCCCCCGTTAGGGAGGCCTTCAATAATTGGTTGTGTCTCAAAATCTCTGATGTACATTGC
ACAAGATAAAAATATATCATCATGAACAATAAAACTGTCTGCTTACATAAACAGTAATACAAGGGGTGTT
ATGAGCCATATTCAACGGGAAACGTCTTGCTCCAGGCCGCGATTAAATTCCAACATGGATGCTGATTTAT
ATGGGTATAAATGGGCTCGCGATAATGTCGGGCAATCAGGTGCGACAATCTATCGATTGTATGGGAAGCC
CGATGCGCCAGAGTTGTTTCTGAAACATGGCAAAGGTAGCGTTGCCAATGATGTTACAGATGAGATGGTC
AGACTAAACTGGCTGACGGAATTTATGCCTCTTCCGACCATCAAGCATTTTATCCGTACTCCTGATGATG
CATGGTTACTCACCACTGCGATCCCCGGGAAAACAGCATTCCAGGTATTAGAAGAATATCCTGATTCAGG
TGAAAATATTGTTGATGCGCTGGCAGTGTTCCTGCGCCGGTTGCATTCGATTCCTGTTTGTAATTGTCCT
TTTAACAGCGATCGCGTATTTCGTCTCGCTCAGGCGCAATCACGAATGAATAACGGTTTGGTTGATGCGA
GTGATTTTGATGACGAGCGTAATGGCTGGCCTGTTGAACAAGTCTGGAAAGAAATGCATAAGCTTTTGCC
ATTCTCACCGGATTCAGTCGTCACTCATGGTGATTTCTCACTTGATAACCTTATTTTTGACGAGGGGAAA
TTAATAGGTTGTATTGATGTTGGACGAGTCGGAATCGCAGACCGATACCAGGATCTTGCCATCCTATGGA
ACTGCCTCGGTGAGTTTTCTCCTTCATTACAGAAACGGCTTTTTCAAAAATATGGTATTGATAATCCTGA
TATGAATAAATTGCAGTTTCATTTGATGCTCGATGAGTTTTTCTAAGGTAACTGTCAGACCAAGTTTACT
CATATATACTTTAGATTGATTTTTCGTTCCACTGAGCGTCAGACCCCTTAATAAGATGATCTTCTTGAGA
TCGTTTTGGTCTGCGCGTAATCTCTTGCTCTGAAAACGAAAAAACCGCCTTGCAGGGCGGTTTTTCGAAG
GTTCTCTGAGCTACCAACTCTTTGAACCGAGGTAACTGGCTTGGAGGAGCGCAGTCACCAAAACTTGTCC
TTTCAGTTTAGCCTTAACCGGCGCATGACTTCAAGACTAACTCCTCTAAATCAATTACCAGTGGCTGCTG
CCAGTGGTGCTTTTGCATGTCTTTCCGGGTTGGACTCAAGACGATAGTTACCGGATAAGGCGCAGCGGTC
GGACTGAACGGGGGGTTCGTGCATACAGTCCAGCTTGGAGCGAACTGCCTACCCGGAACTGAGTGTCAGG
CGTGGAATGAGACAAACGCGGCCATAACAGCGGAATGACACCGGTAAACCGAAAGGCAGGAACAGGAGAG
CGCACGAGGGAGCCGCCAGGGGGAAACGCCTGGTATCTTTATAGTCCTGTCGGGTTTCGCCACCACTGAT
TTGAGCGTCAGATTTCGTGATGCTTGTCAGGGGGGCGGAGCCTATGGAAAAACGGCTTTGCCGCGGCCCT
CTCACTTCCCTGTTAAGTATCTTCCTGGCATCTTCCAGGAAATCTCCGCCCCGTTCGTAAGCCATTTCCG
CTCGCCGCAGTCGAACGACCGAGCGTAGCGAGTCAGTGAGCGAGGAAGCGGAATATATCCTGTATCACAT
ATTCTGCTGACGCACCGGTGCAGCCTTTTTTCTCCTGCCACATGAAGCACTTCACTGACACCCTCATCAG
TGCCAACATAGTAAGCCAGTATACACTCCGCTAGCGCTGAGGTCTGCCTCGTGCAGCGAGTCAGTGAGCG
AGGAAGCACCTCAGATAAAATATTTGCTCATGAGCCCGAAGTGGCGAGCCCGATCTTCCCCATCGGTGAT
GTCGGCGATATAGGCGCCAGCAACCGCACCTGTGGCGCCGGTGATGCCGGCCACGATGCGTCCGGCGTAG
AGGATCGGACCAAAACGAAAAAAGGCCCCCCTTTCGGGAGGCCTCTTTTCTGGAATTTGGTACCGAGCTG
CAGCGGGCGCTACTAGTATAGCGGCCGCGAATTCGCCCTTCGCGA
